Addgene plasmid #11337: nud-1::L4440
Depositing lab: Guy Caldwell. Depositing organization: University of Alabama at Tuscaloosa.
Backbone
  Vector backbone: L4440
  Backbone manufacturer: L4440 is available at Addgene
  Backbone size w/o insert (bp): 2790
  Vector type: Worm Expression, RNAi
Growth in bacteria
  Bacterial resistance: Ampicillin, 100 μg/mL
  Growth temperature: 37°C
  Growth strain: DH5alpha
  Copy number: High Copy
Gene/Insert
  Gene/Insert name: nud-1
  Species: C. elegans (nematode)
  Insert size (bp): 963
  GenBank ID: NM_067348
  Entrez Gene: nud-1 (a.k.a. CELE_F53A2.4)
  Cloning method: Restriction Enzyme
  Sequencing primers: 5′ L4440 primer (AGCGAGTCAGTGAGCGAG)
Resource information
  A portion of this plasmid was derived from a plasmid made by: Dr. Andrew Fire created the vector backbone L4440
Terms and licenses: Academic/Nonprofit Terms; Industry Terms: Not Available to Industry
Depositor comments: Full length cDNA for C. elegans open-reading frame F53A2.4, encoding the nud-1 gene, cloned into RNAi feeding vector L4440. Can be used for RNAi feeding; should result in embryonic lethality at high levels of induction. This plasmid is intended for use exclusively as a teaching resource as part of the Integrated Genomics Discovery-Based Laboratory Course. Addgene does not make any guarantee that the plasmid is suitable for research purposes.
How to cite: nud-1::L4440 was a gift from Guy Caldwell (Addgene plasmid # 11337 ; http://n2t.net/addgene:11337 ; RRID:Addgene_11337)
