[The description below was written by a language model from this plasmid's Addgene catalogue record.]
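Description:
nud-1::L4440 is an RNAi feeding plasmid for Caenorhabditis elegans, built on the L4440 backbone (2790 bp without insert). It is maintained in E. coli as a high-copy plasmid under ampicillin selection. No feature table accompanies the record, so individual elements are not itemised. However, L4440 is the standard worm RNAi feeding vector, and its cloning site is generally known to be flanked by two convergent T7 promoters. These promoters transcribe both strands of whatever is cloned between them, producing double-stranded RNA.

The insert is a 963 bp full-length cDNA of the C. elegans open reading frame F53A2.4, which encodes nud-1, introduced by restriction enzyme cloning. Although the vector type is listed as worm expression and RNAi, the cDNA is not there to make NUD-1 protein. Instead it serves as the template for dsRNA in bacteria that supply an inducible T7 RNA polymerase. Worms that eat these bacteria take up the dsRNA, which triggers systemic knockdown of the endogenous nud-1 transcript.

According to the depositor, feeding with this construct should cause embryonic lethality at high levels of induction, giving an easily scored phenotype. The plasmid was deposited exclusively as a teaching resource for a discovery-based integrated genomics laboratory course, and the repository makes no guarantee that it is suitable for research. The restriction sites used for cloning and the orientation of the insert are not stated in the record.
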