>Addgene plasmid #11337 | nud-1::L4440 | depositor partial sequence | sequence record 6942 | Author sequence
ATGTCTCAATATGAGCGATTCGACTCGGTGCTGCTCTCCATGGCCCAACAGCTGAGCGGCGGAGTGCCTG
AAATGCTTGATGTACTATTTGAATTTCTTTCGAGAAAGACGGATTTCTACAGTGGCGCTGGTGTCGATCA
AGCCCGGACCCTTCTCCTCGAAAAATTCGATAAACACGGTGGAAAGGCTATGAAGGAAGCTGAAGAAGCC
AAGAAACGGAAGGAAGAGCAGGAGAGGAAGCTTGCTGAACGAAGAGCTGCACAAAAAGCTAAGGAAGAGG
AAGAGTTCCGAAATGCGAAAGTCGTGGAAGTCACTGATGAGGAAGCGGCCGCGTTTGAAAAGGAACAGGC
TAAAAATTCTGTTGAAAATCTTGAAAAATTCGTCGATAACGAAGGAGAAACATCGAAAGACGCTGAAGTC
GAAGATGAGGACAGTAAGCTCATGAAACCAAATAGTGGAAATGGTGCGGATCTTGCCAAATATCAATGGA
CTCAAACACTCCAAGAACTCGAGGTGAAGATTCCAATTGCTGCTGGATTTGCTATCAAATCTCGTGACGT
TGTCGTCAAAATAGAGAAGACTTCAGTATCTGTCGGCCTGAAGAATCAAGCTCCGATTGTCGATGGAAAG
TTGCCTCACGCCATTAAAGTAGAAAATTGCAACTGGGTAATCGAAAACGGGAAAGCGATTGTCCTAACTC
TCGAGAAGATCAATGATATGGAATGGTGGAATCGATTCCTTGATTCCGATCCTCCAATCAATACTAAGGA
AGTGAAGCCAGAGAACTCGAAATTGAGCGACTTGGATGGAGAGACACGTGCCATGGTCGAAAAGATGATG
TATGATCAGAGGCAGAAGGAGATGGGTCTTCCAACGTCTGATGAGAAGAAAAAGCATGATATGCTGCAAC
AGTTCATGAAACAGCATCCTGAAATGGACTTCAGCAATGCTAAAATTGGATAA
