>Addgene plasmid #11337 | nud-1::L4440 | addgene partial sequence | sequence record 18163 | L4440 5'-AGCGAGTCAGTGAGCGAG-3'
GAATTAATACGACTCACTATAGGGGAGACCGGCAGATCTGATATCATCGATGAGTTCGAGCTCCACCGCG
GTGGCGGCCGCTCTAGAACTAGTGGATCCACCGGTTCCATGGCTAGCCACGTGACGCGTGGATCCCCCGG
GCTGCAGTTATCCAATTTTAGCATTGCTGAAGTCCATTTCAGGATGCTGTTTCATGAACTGTTGCAGCAT
ATCATGCTTTTTCTTCTCATCAGACGTTGGAAGACCCATCTCCTTCTGCCTCTGATCATACATCATCTTT
TCGACCATGGCACGTGTCTCTCCATCCAAGTCGCTCAATTTCGAGTTCTCTGGCTTCACTTCCTTAGTAT
TGATTGGAGGATCGGAATCAAGGAATCGATTCCACCATTCCATATCATTGATCTTCTCGAGAGTTAGGAC
AATCGCTTTCCCGTTTTCGATTACCCAGTTGCCATTTTCTACTTTAATGGCGTGAGGCAACTTTCCATCG
ACAATCGGAGCTTGATTCTTCAGGCCGACAGATACTGAAGTCTTCTCTATTTTGACGACAACGTCACGAG
ATTTGATAGCAAATCCAGCAGCAATTGGAATCTTCACCTCGAGTTCTTGGAGTGTTTGAGTCCATTGATA
TTTGGCAAGATCCGCACCATTTCCACTATTTGGTTTCATGAGCTTGCTGTCCTCATCTTCGACTTCAGCG
TCTCTCGATGTTTCTCCTTCGTTATCGACGAATTTTTCAAGATTTTCAACAGAATTTTTAGCCTGTTCCT
T
